Addgene plasmid #85244: pH6Z-605
Purpose: Plasmid clone containing HHV-6B(Z29) restriction endonuclease fragment
Depositing lab: Philip Pellett. Depositing organization: Centers for Disease Control and Prevention. Publication: Restriction endonuclease mapping and molecular cloning of the human herpesvirus 6 variant B strain Z29 genome. Lindquester GJ, Inoue N, Allen RD, Castelli JW, Stamey FR, Dambaugh TR, O'Brian JJ, Danovich RM, Frenkel N, Pellett PE. Arch Virol. 1996;141(2):367-79. PubMed 8634027.
Backbone
  Vector backbone: pKSm13-
  Backbone manufacturer: Stratagene, similar to pBluescript SK+
  Vector type: cloning vector
Growth in bacteria
  Bacterial resistance: Ampicillin, 100 μg/mL
  Growth temperature: 37°C
  Growth strain: DH5alpha
  Copy number: High Copy
Gene/Insert
  Gene/Insert name: fragment of the human herpesvirus 6B strain Z29 genome (alt name: NC_000898)
  Insert size (bp): 3100
  Cloning method: Unknown
  Sequencing primers: 5′ T7; 3′ T3
Terms and licenses: Academic/Nonprofit Terms; Industry Terms: Not Available to Industry
Depositor comments: restriction enzyme fragment = ClaI N; Range (bases) = 9,829-12,977; Associated Genes = U2, U3, U4 (partial)
How to cite: pH6Z-605 was a gift from Philip Pellett (Addgene plasmid # 85244 ; http://n2t.net/addgene:85244 ; RRID:Addgene_85244)
