[The description below was written by a language model from this plasmid's Addgene catalogue record and pLannotate feature annotations shown in this document.]
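Description:
pH6Z-605 is a bacterial cloning plasmid carrying a genomic restriction fragment of human herpesvirus 6B strain Z29, one member of a set of clones made to map and archive that viral genome. The backbone is pKSm13-, a Stratagene phagemid described as similar to pBluescript SK+. It replicates in E. coli at high copy from a ColE1/pUC-type origin and is selected with ampicillin through the β-lactamase gene and its own promoter. An f1 origin is also present, which in phagemids of this type allows single-stranded DNA to be rescued with helper phage. The sequenced record is about 6.1 kb.

The insert is the ClaI N fragment, roughly 3.1 kb, corresponding to viral genome coordinates 9,829 to 12,977. It sits in the pBluescript-type polylinker, interrupting the lacZα region, of which only a fragment is annotated, alongside the lac promoter, operator and CAP site. The feature table identifies the complete U3 open reading frame together with partial U4 and U2 coding sequences. This differs slightly from the depositor's note, which lists U2, U3 and a partial U4 without marking U2 as partial. These genes are present as native genomic sequence, not as engineered expression cassettes, and no eukaryotic promoter, tag or reporter has been added. T7 and T3 phage promoters flank the insert, providing sequencing primer sites from either end and, in principle, a way to transcribe either strand in vitro. The cloning method is not recorded.

The plasmid serves as a source of defined HHV-6B DNA, for example for sequencing, subcloning or probe preparation.
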