Features (pLannotate 1.2.2; 15 found; start..end, strand, type, name):
    336..1493    +  CDS            U3: VU3_HHV6Z - Protein predicted: Swiss-Prot protein existence level 4. From Human herpesvirus 6B (strain Z29) (HHV-6 variant B) (Human B lymphotropic virus).
   1826..2716    +  CDS            U2 (fragment): VU2_HHV6Z - Protein inferred from homology: Swiss-Prot protein existence level 3. From Human herpesvirus 6B (strain Z29) (HHV-6 variant B) (Human B lymphotropic virus).
   2756..2774    -  promoter       T3 promoter: promoter for bacteriophage T3 RNA polymerase
   2819..2835    -  protein_bind   lac operator: The lac repressor binds to the lac operator to inhibit transcription in E. coli. This inhibition can be relieved by adding lactose or isopropyl-β-D-thiogalactopyranoside (IPTG). lac repressor encoded by lacI
   2843..2873    -  promoter       lac promoter: promoter for the E. coli lac operon
   2888..2909    -  protein_bind   CAP binding site: CAP binding activates transcription in the presence of cAMP. E. coli catabolite activator protein
   2922..3014    -  CDS            lacI (fragment): lac repressor; lacI; The lac repressor binds to the lac operator to inhibit transcription in E. coli. This inhibition can be relieved by adding lactose or isopropyl-β-D-thiogalactopyranoside (IPTG).
   3197..3785    -  rep_origin     ori: high-copy-number ColE1/pMB1/pBR322/pUC origin of replication
   3956..4816    -  CDS            AmpR: β-lactamase; bla; confers resistance to ampicillin, carbenicillin, and related antibiotics
   4817..4921    -  promoter       AmpR promoter: bla
   4948..5376    +  rep_origin     f1 ori (sequence partly withheld): f1 bacteriophage origin of replication; arrow indicates direction of (+) strand synthesis
   5407..5564    -  CDS            lacZα (fragment): LacZα fragment of β-galactosidase; lacZ fragment
   5567..5585    +  promoter       T7 promoter: promoter for bacteriophage T7 RNA polymerase
   5594..5676    +  misc_feature   MCS (fragment): pBluescript multiple cloning site
   5666..105     +  CDS            U4 (fragment) (across the origin): VU4_HHV6Z - Protein inferred from homology: Swiss-Prot protein existence level 3. From Human herpesvirus 6B (strain Z29) (HHV-6 variant B) (Human B lymphotropic virus).
>Addgene plasmid #85244 | pH6Z-605 | addgene full sequence | sequence record 172638 | Addgene NGS Result
AAGCGAATAGTCCTCAGACGTAGGCTTATAAGACGCGTGCAACAGCGAGGGTTAGACATTCGCGAAGCGC
GCCGCGTTCCTAAGCTGGCTTGTGTGACCTTTATCTGATACAGACGAATCCGGAAAACCGGTACGCTTCT
TTCACTTTGTTTAGCTTTAAAAAAAAAAACGATATTATTGTTGCCGTTGTCGTGTGATCATCCATATCGT
TCTTTTTGGGTGTACATTGTGACAAGTTTCTTTTGTGACTATATTATCTTTCATTTTTTTTTTGCGAGTT
GCAACTTTTGCTTACTAAGTTTTGAGTGCTATTTCTCTGTCGCTGTGAGCCCGTAATGGAAACGACAAAC
AGCCGGCGTGTTTCTTCGGCGCAACGGCAGATTTTGGCTACGGCTACGGTGCGATTTATCGAAGGCCTTC
ATGAGCCGGCTCAAGATTCTATGATGTGTGGGGATGACGAGCTGCAGTCTCAGGAGAGGATGAAGAAACG
TCAACGTCTCTATAACAAGTCCAAGAGAGATCTCGTCGATCTCTTGCGCGTCTATACGTGCCTGAATAGC
GTCCGAATGTTTACGTTCGTCAATTTCGGCAGGCGAATTCCCTTGGCTTGGCCTGAAGGATACGAGCTGG
TTATTAACAACTGTAGAGACGAGAATGAATATGCCGATGAAAAGTTGGGCGAACTGGCCGATCTAGTGTG
TTGCCGGGAGCGCCTCGTCGTACTGGGGTACGTGAAGAAAAGGGGGGAGATCGGATCGGAGCCGGCTTAC
TGGTTTCTGAAAGGTGACATAGTCGTTCTGCTCGGCGGTGCCGGTCGCGTTTATGCGCATACTTGGTTAT
TGCCGCAGCAACTGTGCCGCGTCGGTGACACCATTGACGATTTTCTTCGTAAAGGTCTGAAGAGGTTCTA
TTACGCACATCAGCTGGTATCATCGCTGCAGTTTGTGGTGGAGGACACCGAGGTGGACGGCGTCTGCAGT
TGTCGGGACGTGCTGTGCTTTCGAGACCGGCACATAGGTCGTTCTTTCGCCCTGAGGTGGCCCAAGAACG
AGACTCTGCTCTTTCATCGGCGGCGGGATTCTTTTGTATTCGTCAGGTGCGACGAGGCACGGCGCAGGCT
CGCGGAAATGTGTTTCTTCGGCAGCTTCGGCTACAAGTACTTTGCGGACGCCGGTCGGATTTCTCTCTAC
GTGGCCGACGACGGACGGATTTTCGGATTCAACGACAACGACGAAGACGGACGGCCGCGCTTTGTGGCGG
AAAATTTTCAGCAGTTTAGACGGATAGGAGTCATTCAGTATTATAAGAGCTACGTTTTCCGTAGGGAGCA
GCCCGAATGGGCGCTTCTTCCGACTTGTCATCTCTCGCGAATGTTTTATCAGAAAACTTGGAGGCAGGCC
GACGAAGATCTGCTGTTTGTAAAGGCTAGAAACGATGAGCGTCAGGAATTTCCGGACGCCGGCACTAGGA
GTGCCGTGCACGACGTAGTTCGATAGTTCGCCCTAACGTGGGAGGTTAGGTATAAAAAAAAAAAGAATGG
AAGCGTGGTAGATCGAGTTCTTACGGGCGCTTTTGACGTCTGGGATCATTGTATATTTTACCCGGGGATG
GGATGTGTTCACAGTTTTGTGGGCGGTAGGTTCACTTCCATTTTCGTGGAAGACGTCGGGAATATGTCGA
TTCAACGTTGTTTGTTTCTAACAGTTGTAGCATCCTTAGCGCGATCGTAGACGTTTATGTGAGACTGCCG
GTAACGCTGCCGTTATCGTTTTTTTTATTTTTTTTTTCCTTTTAATTTTATCTCGGATTCCGCACAGAAA
AAAAAATGTTTTGTCGCTCTCCGTTTCTCGGTATATCTTCTTGGAGTCTGGCCTCTGCGGCTCTCTGCCC
TTCTTCGTGCTCTTTCCCTGCGGGACGTGATCTGCGGTGCGATGCGGCAGTGCCGGAGGTTAAATGGACG
GCGTTCGTTCGGACTCTCGTCGCCCGGCCGCTATCGGCGGACGACGTGAGGGACTTCGTCTCTACTTTTG
CCCATTGCAGGTTGGCGCTCTCGTGGCCCGTGGGGGCAGAACTGAGATTCGCCACCTCCGACATGCTCGG
GATCACGCAGGCCGAGTTGGCCAAGCTGTCTCGCGGATACGGGTGCTGTCCCGGTATGGATCTCACGGTC
ATCGGGGTCACTATCTTCGCAGAAGTTTCCGCGCTGGTGCTGGTCGGAGAGTGCGGGGAGATATACGCGT
TTAACGGCGTGTTCGACGACGCGCTGTACCGTCTCGCGGAGGACGCGTTCGGTCTCTGGAAGCACGGCTT
GCGTCGCTTCGAGCCCGTCTACGGTTCCAAGTGTCTCATGGAAACCGGCGCCTCTTTCTTCGGCGGCATG
AGTGGAGTTGACGACGCCCTGGCTTTCGCCGTGTCTTTCGATAAGGCTCTCGTGCCGTTGCCTTGGCCGC
GCGGAGCTTTCTTTGAGTTTGCCGTACCCAGGAGGGCGGAGAAGAGGTGGCGGCTCATACCCGGCGGAGG
CGTCGCGGTGGTGATCGGCAGATTCTTCGGACGCGGCGTTACTTTACCTCTGCTCAGACGACAGCGGGTG
CTCATGGATCAGGTCGGCAGGGTGTATGCGGCCAGTCTCGACGGGGGAGCCGTGGTGCGCCTGTCCGATA
GCTTCAGGGCGTTTCTCGCCATGGGTGTCAGAAAACTGTTCAAGAACCATCGATACCGTCGACCTCGAGG
GGGGGCCCGGTACCAGCTTTTGTTCCCTTTAGTGAGGGTTAATTTCGAGCTTGGCGTAATCATGGTCATA
GCTGTTTCCTGTGTGAAATTGTTATCCGCTCACAATTCCACACAACATACGAGCCGGAAGCATAAAGTGT
AAAGCCTGGGGTGCCTAATGAGTGAGCTAACTCACATTAATTGCGTTGCGCTCACTGCCCGCTTTCCAGT
CGGGAAACCTGTCGTGCCAGCTGCATTAATGAATCGGCCAACGCGCGGGGAGAGGCGGTTTGCGTATTGG
GCGCTCTTCCGCTTCCTCGCTCACTGACTCGCTGCGCTCGGTCGTTCGGCTGCGGCGAGCGGTATCAGCT
CACTCAAAGGCGGTAATACGGTTATCCACAGAATCAGGGGATAACGCAGGAAAGAACATGTGAGCAAAAG
GCCAGCAAAAGGCCAGGAACCGTAAAAAGGCCGCGTTGCTGGCGTTTTTCCATAGGCTCCGCCCCCCTGA
CGAGCATCACAAAAATCGACGCTCAAGTCAGAGGTGGCGAAACCCGACAGGACTATAAAGATACCAGGCG
TTTCCCCCTGGAAGCTCCCTCGTGCGCTCTCCTGTTCCGACCCTGCCGCTTACCGGATACCTGTCCGCCT
TTCTCCCTTCGGGAAGCGTGGCGCTTTCTCATAGCTCACGCTGTAGGTATCTCAGTTCGGTGTAGGTCGT
TCGCTCCAAGCTGGGCTGTGTGCACGAACCCCCCGTTCAGCCCGACCGCTGCGCCTTATCCGGTAACTAT
CGTCTTGAGTCCAACCCGGTAAGACACGACTTATCGCCACTGGCAGCAGCCACTGGTAACAGGATTAGCA
GAGCGAGGTATGTAGGCGGTGCTACAGAGTTCTTGAAGTGGTGGCCTAACTACGGCTACACTAGAAGAAC
AGTATTTGGTATCTGCGCTCTGCTGAAGCCAGTTACCTTCGGAAAAAGAGTTGGTAGCTCTTGATCCGGC
AAACAAACCACCGCTGGTAGCGGTGGTTTTTTTGTTTGCAAGCAGCAGATTACGCGCAGAAAAAAAGGAT
CTCAAGAAGATCCTTTGATCTTTTCTACGGGGTCTGACGCTCAGTGGAACGAAAACTCACGTTAAGGGAT
TTTGGTCATGAGATTATCAAAAAGGATCTTCACCTAGATCCTTTTAAATTAAAAATGAAGTTTTAAATCA
ATCTAAAGTATATATGAGTAAACTTGGTCTGACAGTTACCAATGCTTAATCAGTGAGGCACCTATCTCAG
CGATCTGTCTATTTCGTTCATCCATAGTTGCCTGACTCCCCGTCGTGTAGATAACTACGATACGGGAGGG
CTTACCATCTGGCCCCAGTGCTGCAATGATACCGCGAGACCCACGCTCACCGGCTCCAGATTTATCAGCA
ATAAACCAGCCAGCCGGAAGGGCCGAGCGCAGAAGTGGTCCTGCAACTTTATCCGCCTCCATCCAGTCTA
TTAATTGTTGCCGGGAAGCTAGAGTAAGTAGTTCGCCAGTTAATAGTTTGCGCAACGTTGTTGCCATTGC
TACAGGCATCGTGGTGTCACGCTCGTCGTTTGGTATGGCTTCATTCAGCTCCGGTTCCCAACGATCAAGG
CGAGTTACATGATCCCCCATGTTGTGCAAAAAAGCGGTTAGCTCCTTCGGTCCTCCGATCGTTGTCAGAA
GTAAGTTGGCCGCAGTGTTATCACTCATGGTTATGGCAGCACTGCATAATTCTCTTACTGTCATGCCATC
CGTAAGATGCTTTTCTGTGACTGGTGAGTACTCAACCAAGTCATTCTGAGAATAGTGTATGCGGCGACCG
AGTTGCTCTTGCCCGGCGTCAATACGGGATAATACCGCGCCACATAGCAGAACTTTAAAAGTGCTCATCA
TTGGAAAACGTTCTTCGGGGCGAAAACTCTCAAGGATCTTACCGCTGTTGAGATCCAGTTCGATGTAACC
CACTCGTGCACCCAACTGATCTTCAGCATCTTTTACTTTCACCAGCGTTTCTGGGTGAGCAAAAACAGGA
AGGCAAAATGCCGCAAAAAAGGGAATAAGGGCGACACGGAAATGTTGAATACTCATACTCTTCCTTTTTC
AATATTATTGAAGCATTTATCAGGGTTATTGTCTCATGAGCGGATACATATTTGAATGTATTTAGAAAAA
TAAACAAATAGGGGTTCCGCGCACATTTCCCCGAAAAGTGCCACCTG
[124 nt withheld, positions 4948-5071]
C
[91 nt withheld, positions 5073-5163]
A
[49 nt withheld, positions 5165-5213]
CCTTTGACGTTGGAGTCCACGTTCTTT
[37 nt withheld, positions 5241-5277]
ACCCTATCTCGGTCTATTCTTTTGATTTATAAGGGATTTTGCCGATTTCGGCCTATTGGTTAAAAAATGA
GCTGATTTAACAAAAATTTAACGCGAATTTTAACAAAATATTAACGCTTACAATTTCCATTCGCCATTCA
GGCTGCGCAACTGTTGGGAAGGGCGATCGGTGCGGGCCTCTTCGCTATTACGCCAGCTGGCGAAAGGGGG
ATGTGCTGCAAGGCGATTAAGTTGGGTAACGCCAGGGTTTTCCCAGTCACGACGTTGTAAAACGACGGCC
AGTGAATTGTAATACGACTCACTATAGGGCGAATTGGAGCTCCACCGCGGTGGCGGCCGCTCTAGAACTA
GTGGATCCCCCGGGCTGCAGGAATTCGATATCAAGCTTATCGATACCGTTTCTGGCCTCCACGGTGTCAG
GATCAAACTGTTAGTTGTCAGTTCTCAGTTCGAGATTAAAGATCCCATGCGCGTCCCTCGGTTGTGTTTT
TTCTTTCTTGAGATCGTGACGATTCTCGTATCGGGTTATGACAAGGAACGGCATCGCGTTCGTGCGCTCT
TGGAGCATCTGTGCCTAAAAAAGATCTGTCTAGGCGACCTGTGTGCATCCATGCGACTCGCTCGCGAGAT
AAGGCACGATGTTCTGGAGGGCTTCCTCAATACTCTGGAGTTATCTTACATGTCGAATCCGGTGAGGTTT
TTTCGTTTTCACGACTGCAATCTTTACGGGACCCATATGTGGAGTGGGGTGTATCCGAACGTCGTTCCTT
ACGCTGTGCGCGGCGGCGGCTCGTTTGACATCAGGTTGCAGGAGCACCGGAGACGTCAA
